Addgene plasmid #58075: tdTomato-CathespinB-6
Purpose: Localization: Lysosomes, Excitation: 554, Emission: 581
Depositing lab: Michael Davidson. Depositing organization: Florida State University, Tallahassee.
Backbone
  Vector backbone: tdTomato
  Backbone size w/o insert (bp): 4750
  Vector type: Mammalian Expression
  Selectable markers: Neomycin (select with G418)
Growth in bacteria
  Bacterial resistance: Kanamycin, 50 μg/mL
  Growth temperature: 37°C
  Growth strain: DH5alpha
  Copy number: High Copy
Gene/Insert
  Gene/Insert name: CathespinB (alt name: NM_022597.2)
  Species: R. norvegicus (rat)
  Entrez Gene: Ctsb
  Promoter: CMV
  Tag / fusion protein: tdTomato (C terminal on insert)
  Cloning method: Unknown
  Sequencing primers: 5′ CMV-F; 3′ SV40pA-R
Terms and licenses: Academic/Nonprofit Terms; Industry Terms: Not Available to Industry
Depositor comments: . Excitation = 554; Emission = 581
How to cite: tdTomato-CathespinB-6 was a gift from Michael Davidson (Addgene plasmid # 58075 ; http://n2t.net/addgene:58075 ; RRID:Addgene_58075)
