[The description below was written by a language model from this plasmid's Addgene catalogue record and pLannotate feature annotations shown in this document.]
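Description:
tdTomato-CathespinB-6 is a mammalian expression plasmid of about 6.4 kb that produces rat cathepsin B (Ctsb) fused at its C terminus to the orange-red fluorescent protein tdTomato, and it is intended as a fluorescent marker for lysosomes. The fusion is driven by the human cytomegalovirus immediate-early enhancer and promoter. The Ctsb coding sequence lies just downstream of remnants of a multiple cloning site and is followed, after a short linker-sized gap, by the tdTomato open reading frame. Transcripts are terminated by an SV40 polyadenylation signal. Placing the fluorescent protein after cathepsin B leaves the protease's N-terminal end free, which is where signal and targeting sequences of lysosomal enzymes normally reside. tdTomato is a tandem-dimer Discosoma-derived protein with low acid sensitivity, a useful property in an acidic compartment. The record lists excitation at 554 nm and emission at 581 nm.

The backbone is a tdTomato N-terminal-fusion-style vector with a high-copy ColE1/pUC origin for propagation in E. coli and an f1 origin for single-stranded DNA production. A single Tn5 NeoR/KanR gene serves both hosts. A bacterial bla-type promoter drives it for kanamycin selection in bacteria, and the adjacent SV40 enhancer/early promoter with an HSV TK polyadenylation signal allows G418 selection of stably transfected mammalian cells. Several short annotations (fragments of RSF ori, SV40 large T antigen, ble and bGH poly(A)) appear to be partial sequence matches rather than functional elements. The cloning method is not recorded. The plasmid is typically used for transient or stable transfection to image lysosomal localization and dynamics in live or fixed cells.
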