Features (pLannotate 1.2.2; 16 found; start..end, strand, type, name):
      1..51      +  rep_origin     RSF ori (fragment): Plasmids containing the RSF 1030 origin of replication can be propagated in E. coli cells that contain additional plasmids with compatible origins.
    119..422     +  enhancer       CMV enhancer: human cytomegalovirus immediate early enhancer
    423..626     +  promoter       CMV promoter: human cytomegalovirus (CMV) immediate early promoter
    649..692     +  misc_feature   MCS (fragment): multiple cloning site
    697..1695    +  CDS            Ctsb: CATB_RAT - Experimental evidence at protein level: Swiss-Prot protein existence level 1. Thiol protease which is believed to participate in intracellular degradation and turnover of proteins (PubMed:1639824). Cleaves matrix extracellular phosphoglycoprotein MEPE (By similarity). Involved in the solubilization of cross-linked TG/thyroglobulin in the thyroid follicle lumen (By similarity). Has also been implicated in tumor invasion and metastasis (By similarity). From Rattus norvegicus (Rat).
   1714..3141    +  CDS            tdTomato: tdTomato is a basic (constitutively fluorescent) orange fluorescent protein published in 2004, derived from Discosoma sp.. It is reported to be a somewhat slowly-maturing tandem dimer with low acid sensitivity.
   3160..3243    +  CDS            large T antigen (fragment): large T antigen from SV40 (simian virus 40)
   3266..3387    +  polyA_signal   SV40 poly(A) signal: SV40 polyadenylation signal
   3421..3849    -  rep_origin     f1 ori (sequence partly withheld): f1 bacteriophage origin of replication; arrow indicates direction of (+) strand synthesis
   3876..3980    +  promoter       AmpR promoter: bla
   3982..4339    +  promoter       SV40 promoter: SV40 enhancer and early promoter
   4374..5168    +  CDS            NeoR/KanR: aminoglycoside phosphotransferase from Tn5; aph(3')-II (or nptII); confers resistance to neomycin, kanamycin, and G418 (Geneticin®)
   5189..5341    +  CDS            ble (fragment): BLE_KLEPN - Experimental evidence at protein level: Swiss-Prot protein existence level 1. Binding protein with a strong affinity to the bleomycin family of antibiotics. Binds to CL990; an antimitotic-antibiotic compound. From Klebsiella pneumoniae.
   5400..5447    +  polyA_signal   HSV TK poly(A) signal: herpes simplex virus thymidine kinase polyadenylation signal (Cole and Stacy, 1985)
   5538..5554    -  polyA_signal   bGH poly(A) signal (fragment): bovine growth hormone polyadenylation signal
   5776..6364    +  rep_origin     ori: high-copy-number ColE1/pMB1/pBR322/pUC origin of replication
>Addgene plasmid #58075 | tdTomato-CathespinB-6 | addgene full sequence | sequence record 209007 | Addgene NGS Result
CATGTTCTTTCCTGCGTTATCCCCTGATTCTGTGGATAACCGTATTACCGCCATGCATTAGTTATTAATA
GTAATCAATTACGGGGTCATTAGTTCATAGCCCATATATGGAGTTCCGCGTTACATAACTTACGGTAAAT
GGCCCGCCTGGCTGACCGCCCAACGACCCCCGCCCATTGACGTCAATAATGACGTATGTTCCCATAGTAA
CGCCAATAGGGACTTTCCATTGACGTCAATGGGTGGAGTATTTACGGTAAACTGCCCACTTGGCAGTACA
TCAAGTGTATCATATGCCAAGTACGCCCCCTATTGACGTCAATGACGGTAAATGGCCCGCCTGGCATTAT
GCCCAGTACATGACCTTATGGGACTTTCCTACTTGGCAGTACATCTACGTATTAGTCATCGCTATTACCA
TGGTGATGCGGTTTTGGCAGTACATCAATGGGCGTGGATAGCGGTTTGACTCACGGGGATTTCCAAGTCT
CCACCCCATTGACGTCAATGGGAGTTTGTTTTGGCACCAAAATCAACGGGACTTTCCAAAATGTCGTAAC
AACTCCGCCCCATTGACGCAAATGGGCGGTAGGCGTGTACGGTGGGAGGTCTATATAAGCAGAGCTGGTT
TAGTGAACCGTCAGATCCGCTAGCGCTACCGGACTCAGATCTCGAGCTCAAGCTTCGAATTCCAGGATGT
GGTGGTCCTTGATCCCTCTCTCTTGCCTGCTGGCACTGACCAGTGCCCATGACAAGCCTTCCTTTCACCC
ACTGTCGGACGACATGATTAACTATATCAACAAACAGAATACAACATGGCAGGCTGGACGCAACTTCTAC
AATGTTGACATAAGCTATCTGAAGAAGCTGTGTGGAACTGTCCTGGGTGGACCCAAGCTGCCGGAAAGGG
TTGGGTTCAGCGAGGACATAAATCTACCTGAATCCTTTGATGCACGGGAACAGTGGTCCAATTGCCCGAC
CATCGCACAGATCAGAGACCAGGGGTCCTGTGGCTCTTGTTGGGCATTTGGGGCAGTGGAAGCCATGTCT
GACCGAATCTGCATTCACACCAATGGCCGAGTCAATGTGGAGGTGTCTGCTGAGGACCTGCTTACCTGCT
GTGGTATCCAGTGTGGGGATGGCTGTAATGGTGGCTATCCCTCTGGAGCATGGAACTTCTGGACTAGAAA
AGGCCTGGTTTCTGGTGGAGTATACAATTCTCATATAGGCTGCTTACCCTACACCATCCCTCCCTGTGAA
CACCATGTCAATGGCTCCCGTCCCCCATGCACTGGAGAAGGAGATACTCCCAAGTGCAACAAGATGTGTG
AGGCTGGCTACTCCACATCCTACAAGGAAGATAAGCACTATGGGTACACTTCCTACAGTGTGTCTGACAG
CGAGAAGGAGATCATGGCGGAAATCTACAAAAATGGCCCAGTGGAGGGTGCTTTTACTGTGTTTTCTGAC
TTCTTGACTTACAAATCAGGCGTATACAAGCATGAAGCCGGTGATGTGATGGGAGGCCATGCCATCCGCA
TTCTGGGCTGGGGAATAGAGAATGGAGTACCCTACTGGCTGGTAGCAAACTCCTGGAACGTTGACTGGGG
TGATAATGGTTTCTTTAAAATCCTCAGAGGAGAGAACCACTGTGGAATTGAATCAGAAATCGTGGCTGGA
ATCCCACGCACTCAGGATCCACCGGTCGCCACCATGGTGAGCAAGGGCGAGGAGGTCATCAAAGAGTTCA
TGCGCTTCAAGGTGCGCATGGAGGGCTCCATGAACGGCCACGAGTTCGAGATCGAGGGCGAGGGCGAGGG
CCGCCCCTACGAGGGCACCCAGACCGCCAAGCTGAAGGTGACCAAGGGCGGCCCCCTGCCCTTCGCCTGG
GACATCCTGTCCCCCCAGTTCATGTACGGCTCCAAGGCGTACGTGAAGCACCCCGCCGACATCCCCGATT
ACAAGAAGCTGTCCTTCCCCGAGGGCTTCAAGTGGGAGCGCGTGATGAACTTCGAGGACGGCGGTCTGGT
GACCGTGACCCAGGACTCCTCCCTGCAGGACGGCACGCTGATCTACAAGGTGAAGATGCGCGGCACCAAC
TTCCCCCCCGACGGCCCCGTAATGCAGAAGAAGACCATGGGCTGGGAGGCCTCCACCGAGCGCCTGTACC
CCCGCGACGGCGTGCTGAAGGGCGAGATCCACCAGGCCCTGAAGCTGAAGGACGGCGGCCACTACCTGGT
GGAGTTCAAGACCATCTACATGGCCAAGAAGCCCGTGCAACTGCCCGGCTACTACTACGTGGACACCAAG
CTGGACATCACCTCCCACAACGAGGACTACACCATCGTGGAACAGTACGAGCGCTCCGAGGGCCGCCACC
ACCTGTTCCTGGGGCATGGCACCGGCAGCACCGGCAGCGGCAGCTCCGGCACCGCCTCCTCCGAGGACAA
CAACATGGCCGTCATCAAAGAGTTCATGCGCTTCAAGGTGCGCATGGAGGGCTCCATGAACGGCCACGAG
TTCGAGATCGAGGGCGAGGGCGAGGGCCGCCCCTACGAGGGCACCCAGACCGCCAAGCTGAAGGTGACCA
AGGGCGGCCCCCTGCCCTTCGCCTGGGACATCCTGTCCCCCCAGTTCATGTACGGCTCCAAGGCGTACGT
GAAGCACCCCGCCGACATCCCCGATTACAAGAAGCTGTCCTTCCCCGAGGGCTTCAAGTGGGAGCGCGTG
ATGAACTTCGAGGACGGCGGTCTGGTGACCGTGACCCAGGACTCCTCCCTGCAGGACGGCACGCTGATCT
ACAAGGTGAAGATGCGCGGCACCAACTTCCCCCCCGACGGCCCCGTAATGCAGAAGAAGACCATGGGCTG
GGAGGCCTCCACCGAGCGCCTGTACCCCCGCGACGGCGTGCTGAAGGGCGAGATCCACCAGGCCCTGAAG
CTGAAGGACGGCGGCCACTACCTGGTGGAGTTCAAGACCATCTACATGGCCAAGAAGCCCGTGCAACTGC
CCGGCTACTACTACGTGGACACCAAGCTGGACATCACCTCCCACAACGAGGACTACACCATCGTGGAACA
GTACGAGCGCTCCGAGGGCCGCCACCACCTGTTCCTGTACGGCATGGACGAGCTGTACAAGTAAGCGGCC
GCGACTCTAGATCATAATCAGCCATACCACATTTGTAGAGGTTTTACTTGCTTTAAAAAACCTCCCACAC
CTCCCCCTGAACCTGAAACATAAAATGAATGCAATTGTTGTTGTTAACTTGTTTATTGCAGCTTATAATG
GTTACAAATAAAGCAATAGCATCACAAATTTCACAAATAAAGCATTTTTTTCACTGCATTCTAGTTGTGG
TTTGTCCAAACTCATCAATGTATCTTAAGGCGTAAATTGTAAGCGTTAATATTTTGTTAAAATTCGCGTT
AAATTTTTGTTAAATCAGCTCATTTTTTAACCAATAGGCCGAAATCGGCAAAATCCCTTATAAATCAAAA
GAATAGACCGAGATAGGGT
[37 nt withheld, positions 3520-3556]
AAAGAACGTGGACTCCAACGTCAAAGG
[49 nt withheld, positions 3584-3632]
T
[91 nt withheld, positions 3634-3724]
G
[124 nt withheld, positions 3726-3849]
CAGGTGGCACTTTTCGGGGAAATGTGCGCGGAACCCCTATTTGTTTATTTTTCTAAATACATTCAAATAT
GTATCCGCTCATGAGACAATAACCCTGATAAATGCTTCAATAATATTGAAAAAGGAAGAGTCCTGAGGCG
GAAAGAACCAGCTGTGGAATGTGTGTCAGTTAGGGTGTGGAAAGTCCCCAGGCTCCCCAGCAGGCAGAAG
TATGCAAAGCATGCATCTCAATTAGTCAGCAACCAGGTGTGGAAAGTCCCCAGGCTCCCCAGCAGGCAGA
AGTATGCAAAGCATGCATCTCAATTAGTCAGCAACCATAGTCCCGCCCCTAACTCCGCCCATCCCGCCCC
TAACTCCGCCCAGTTCCGCCCATTCTCCGCCCCATGGCTGACTAATTTTTTTTATTTATGCAGAGGCCGA
GGCCGCCTCGGCCTCTGAGCTATTCCAGAAGTAGTGAGGAGGCTTTTTTGGAGGCCTAGGCTTTTGCAAA
GATCGATCAAGAGACAGGATGAGGATCGTTTCGCATGATTGAACAAGATGGATTGCACGCAGGTTCTCCG
GCCGCTTGGGTGGAGAGGCTATTCGGCTATGACTGGGCACAACAGACAATCGGCTGCTCTGATGCCGCCG
TGTTCCGGCTGTCAGCGCAGGGGCGCCCGGTTCTTTTTGTCAAGACCGACCTGTCCGGTGCCCTGAATGA
ACTGCAAGACGAGGCAGCGCGGCTATCGTGGCTGGCCACGACGGGCGTTCCTTGCGCAGCTGTGCTCGAC
GTTGTCACTGAAGCGGGAAGGGACTGGCTGCTATTGGGCGAAGTGCCGGGGCAGGATCTCCTGTCATCTC
ACCTTGCTCCTGCCGAGAAAGTATCCATCATGGCTGATGCAATGCGGCGGCTGCATACGCTTGATCCGGC
TACCTGCCCATTCGACCACCAAGCGAAACATCGCATCGAGCGAGCACGTACTCGGATGGAAGCCGGTCTT
GTCGATCAGGATGATCTGGACGAAGAGCATCAGGGGCTCGCGCCAGCCGAACTGTTCGCCAGGCTCAAGG
CGAGCATGCCCGACGGCGAGGATCTCGTCGTGACCCATGGCGATGCCTGCTTGCCGAATATCATGGTGGA
AAATGGCCGCTTTTCTGGATTCATCGACTGTGGCCGGCTGGGTGTGGCGGACCGCTATCAGGACATAGCG
TTGGCTACCCGTGATATTGCTGAAGAGCTTGGCGGCGAATGGGCTGACCGCTTCCTCGTGCTTTACGGTA
TCGCCGCTCCCGATTCGCAGCGCATCGCCTTCTATCGCCTTCTTGACGAGTTCTTCTGAGCGGGACTCTG
GGGTTCGAAATGACCGACCAAGCGACGCCCAACCTGCCATCACGAGATTTCGATTCCACCGCCGCCTTCT
ATGAAAGGTTGGGCTTCGGAATCGTTTTCCGGGACGCCGGCTGGATGATCCTCCAGCGCGGGGATCTCAT
GCTGGAGTTCTTCGCCCACCCTAGGGGGAGGCTAACTGAAACACGGAAGGAGACAATACCGGAAGGAACC
CGCGCTATGACGGCAATAAAAAGACAGAATAAAACGCACGGTGTTGGGTCGTTTGTTCATAAACGCGGGG
TTCGGTCCCAGGGCTGGCACTCTGTCGATACCCCACCGAGACCCCATTGGGGCCAATACGCCCGCGTTTC
TTCCTTTTCCCCACCCCACCCCCCAAGTTCGGGTGAAGGCCCAGGGCTCGCAGCCAACGTCGGGGCGGCA
GGCCCTGCCATAGCCTCAGGTTACTCATATATACTTTAGATTGATTTAAAACTTCATTTTTAATTTAAAA
GGATCTAGGTGAAGATCCTTTTTGATAATCTCATGACCAAAATCCCTTAACGTGAGTTTTCGTTCCACTG
AGCGTCAGACCCCGTAGAAAAGATCAAAGGATCTTCTTGAGATCCTTTTTTTCTGCGCGTAATCTGCTGC
TTGCAAACAAAAAAACCACCGCTACCAGCGGTGGTTTGTTTGCCGGATCAAGAGCTACCAACTCTTTTTC
CGAAGGTAACTGGCTTCAGCAGAGCGCAGATACCAAATACTGTTCTTCTAGTGTAGCCGTAGTTAGGCCA
CCACTTCAAGAACTCTGTAGCACCGCCTACATACCTCGCTCTGCTAATCCTGTTACCAGTGGCTGCTGCC
AGTGGCGATAAGTCGTGTCTTACCGGGTTGGACTCAAGACGATAGTTACCGGATAAGGCGCAGCGGTCGG
GCTGAACGGGGGGTTCGTGCACACAGCCCAGCTTGGAGCGAACGACCTACACCGAACTGAGATACCTACA
GCGTGAGCTATGAGAAAGCGCCACGCTTCCCGAAGGGAGAAAGGCGGACAGGTATCCGGTAAGCGGCAGG
GTCGGAACAGGAGAGCGCACGAGGGAGCTTCCAGGGGGAAACGCCTGGTATCTTTATAGTCCTGTCGGGT
TTCGCCACCTCTGACTTGAGCGTCGATTTTTGTGATGCTCGTCAGGGGGGCGGAGCCTATGGAAAAACGC
CAGCAACGCGGCCTTTTTACGGTTCCTGGCCTTTTGCTGGCCTTTTGCTCA
