>Addgene plasmid #58075 | tdTomato-CathespinB-6 | depositor partial sequence | sequence record 89212 | insert sequence
TGACGTCAGATCCGCTAGCGCTACCGGACTCAGATCTCGAGCTCAAGCTTCGAATTCCAGGATGTGGTGG
TCCTTGATCCCTCTCTCTTGCCTGCTGGCACTGACCAGTGCCCATGACAAGCCTTCCTTTCACCCACTGT
CGGACGACATGATTAACTATATCAACAAACAGAATACAACATGGCAGGCTGGACGCAACTTCTACAATGT
TGACATAAGCTATCTGAAGAAGCTGTGTGGAACTGTCCTGGGTGGACCCAAGCTGCCGGAAAGGGTTGGG
TTCAGCGAGGACATAAATCTACCTGAATCCTTTGATGCACGGGAACAGTGGTCCAATTGCCCGACCATCG
CACAGATCAGAGACCAGGGGTCCTGTGGCTCTTGTTGGGCATTTGGGGCAGTGGAAGCCATGTCTGACCG
AATCTGCATTCACACCAATGGCCGAGTCAATGTGGAGGTGTCTGCTGAGGACCTGCTTACCTGCTGTGGT
ATCCAGTGTGGGGATGGCTGTAATGGTGGCTATCCCTCTGGAGCATGGAACTTCTGGACTAGAAAAGGCC
TGGTTTCTGGTGGAGTATACAATTCTCATATAGGCTGCTTACCCTACACCATCCCTCCCTGTGAACACCA
TGTCAATGGCTCCCGTCCCCCATGCACTGGAGAAGGAGATACTCCCAAGTGCAACAAGATGTGTGAGGCT
GGCTACTCCACATCCTACAAGGAAGATAAGCACTATGGGTACACTTCCTACAGTGTGTCTGACAGCGAGA
AGGAGATCATGGCGGAAATCTACAAAAATGGCCCAGTGGAGGGTGCTTTTACTGTGTTTTCTGACTTCTT
GACTTACAAATCAGGCGTATACAAGCATGAAGCCGGTGATGTGATGGGAGGCCATGCCATCCGCATTCTG
GGCTGGGGAATAGAGAATGGAGTACCCTACTGGCTGGTAGCAAACTCCTGGAACGTTGACTGGGGTGATA
ATGGTTTCTTTAAAATCCTCAGAGGAGAGAACCACTGTGGAATTGAATCAGAAATCGTGGCTGGAATCCC
ACGCACTCAGGATCCACCGGTCGCCACCATGGTGAGCAAGGGCGAGGAGGTCATCAAAGAGTTCATGCGC
TTCAAGGTGCGCATGGAGGGCTCCATGAACGGCCACGAGTTCGAGATCGAGGGCGAGGGCGAGGGCCGCC
CCTACGAGGGCACCCAGACCGCCAAGCTGAAGGTGACCAAGGGCGGCCCCCTGCCCTTCGCCTGGGACAT
CCTGTCCCCCCAGTTCATGTACGGCTCCAAGGCGTACGTGAAGCACCCCGCCGACATCCCCGATTACAAG
AAGCTGTCCTTCCCCGAGGGCTTCAAGTGGGAGCGCGTGATGAACTTCGAGGACGGCGGTCTGGTGACCG
TGACCCAGGACTCCTCCCTGCAGGACGGCACGCTGATCTACAAGGTGAAGATGCGCGGCACCAACTTCCC
CCCCGACGGCCCCGTAATGCAGAAGAAGACCATGGGCTGGGAGGCCTCCACCGAGCGCCTGTACCCCCGC
GACGGCGTGCTGAAGGGCGAGATCCACCAGGCCCTGAAGCTGAAGGACGGCGGCCACTACCTGGTGGAGT
TCAAGACCATCTACATGGCCAAGAAGCCCGTGCAACTGCCCGGCTACTACTACGTGGACACCAAGCTGGA
CATCACCTCCCACAACGAGGACTACACCATCGTGGAACAGTACGAGCGCTCCGAGGGCCGCCACCACCTG
TTCCTGGGGCATGGCACCGGCAGCACCGGCAGCGGCAGCTCCGGCACCGCCTCCTCCGAGGACAACAACA
TGGCCGTCATCAAAGAGTTCATGCGCTTCAAGGTGCGCATGGAGGGCTCCATGAACGGCCACGAGTTCGA
GATCGAGGGCGAGGGCGAGGGCCGCCCCTACGAGGGCACCCAGACCGCCAAGCTGAAGGTGACCAAGGGC
GGCCCCCTGCCCTTCGCCTGGGACATCCTGTCCCCCCAGTTCATGTACGGCTCCAAGGCGTACGTGAAGC
ACCCCGCCGACATCCCCGATTACAAGAAGCTGTCCTTCCCCGAGGGCTTCAAGTGGGAGCGCGTGATGAA
CTTCGAGGACGGCGGTCTGGTGACCGTGACCCAGGACTCCTCCCTGCAGGACGGCACGCTGATCTACAAG
GTGAAGATGCGCGGCACCAACTTCCCCCCCGACGGCCCCGTAATGCAGAAGAAGACCATGGGCTGGGAGG
CCTCCACCGAGCGCCTGTACCCCCGCGACGGCGTGCTGAAGGGCGAGATCCACCAGGCCCTGAAGCTGAA
GGACGGCGGCCACTACCTGGTGGAGTTCAAGACCATCTACATGGCCAAGAAGCCCGTGCAACTGCCCGGC
TACTACTACGTGGACACCAAGCTGGACATCACCTCCCACAACGAGGACTACACCATCGTGGAACAGTACG
AGCGCTCCGAGGGCCGCCACCACCTGTTCCTGTACGGCATGGACGAGCTGTACAAGTAAGCGGCCGCGAC
TCTAGATCATAATCAGCCATACCACATT
